Addgene plasmid #178163: KIF5A_Halo_C_allele
Purpose: Donor vector for endogenous tagging of human KIF5A at the C-terminus with halotag
Depositing lab: iPSC Neurodegenerative Disease Initiative (iNDI) & Michael Ward. Depositing organization: National Institute of Neurological Disorders and Strokes (NINDS).
Backbone
  Vector backbone: pUC57-BsaI-Free
  Vector type: Donor vector
Growth in bacteria
  Bacterial resistance: Ampicillin, 100 μg/mL
  Growth temperature: 37°C
  Growth strain: DH5alpha
  Copy number: High Copy
Gene/Insert
  Gene/Insert name: Halotag (alt name: KIF5A)
  Species: H. sapiens (human)
  Entrez Gene: KIF5A (a.k.a. ALS25, D12S1889, MY050, NEIMY, NKHC, SPG10)
  Cloning method: Unknown
Terms and licenses: Academic/Nonprofit Terms; Industry Terms: Not Available to Industry
How to cite: KIF5A_Halo_C_allele was a gift from iPSC Neurodegenerative Disease Initiative (iNDI) & Michael Ward (Addgene plasmid # 178163 ; http://n2t.net/addgene:178163 ; RRID:Addgene_178163)
