[The description below was written by a language model from this plasmid's Addgene catalogue record and pLannotate feature annotations shown in this document.]
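Description:
KIF5A_Halo_C_allele is a homology-directed repair donor plasmid built on the pUC57-BsaI-Free backbone, intended for endogenous tagging of the human KIF5A gene (a neuronal kinesin heavy chain linked to ALS25 and SPG10) at its C-terminus with HaloTag. The sequenced plasmid is about 4.4 kb. It is propagated in E. coli from a high-copy ColE1/pUC-type origin and selected with ampicillin through the β-lactamase gene and its native bla promoter. The remaining annotated backbone elements are standard pUC-family remnants: fragments of lacZα, lacI, rop and the bom region, together with the lac promoter, lac operator and CAP binding site. These play no role in the tagging function.

The only annotated payload feature is an open reading frame of roughly 0.9 kb identified by similarity to the bacterial haloalkane dehalogenase DhaA. This corresponds to HaloTag, an engineered derivative of that enzyme which forms a covalent bond with chloroalkane ligands, allowing the fusion protein to be labelled with fluorescent dyes or captured on affinity handles. Several hundred bases of unannotated sequence lie on either side of this ORF, between the lacZα fragment and the lac promoter region. For a donor vector these would be expected to be KIF5A homology arms flanking the stop codon, but the feature table does not annotate them, and any linker between KIF5A and the tag is likewise not described. No mammalian promoter, selection cassette or polyadenylation signal is annotated, consistent with a design in which the tag is expressed from the native KIF5A locus after integration. The record does not state the nuclease or guide RNA used with the donor. The depositing initiative's name suggests use in human iPSC models of neurodegenerative disease.
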