Features (pLannotate 1.2.2; 11 found; start..end, strand, type, name):
    200..788     -  rep_origin     ori: high-copy-number ColE1/pMB1/pBR322/pUC origin of replication
    959..1819    -  CDS            AmpR: β-lactamase; bla; confers resistance to ampicillin, carbenicillin, and related antibiotics
   1820..1924    -  promoter       AmpR promoter: bla
   2019..2054    +  CDS            rop (fragment): Rop protein, which maintains plasmids at low copy number; rop
   2156..2255    +  misc_feature   bom (fragment): basis of mobility region from pBR322
   2261..2418    -  CDS            lacZα (fragment): LacZα fragment of β-galactosidase; lacZ fragment
   2866..3741    +  CDS            dhaA: DHAA_PSEPV - Experimental evidence at protein level: Swiss-Prot protein existence level 1. Catalyzes hydrolytic cleavage of carbon-halogen bonds in halogenated aliphatic compounds, leading to the formation of the corresponding primary alcohols, halide ions and protons. Has a broad substrate specificity, as it is able to dehalogenate mono- and di- chlorinated and brominated alkanes (up to at least C10), and the two isomers of 1,3-dichloropropene to 3-chloroallyl alcohol; the highest activity was found with 1,2-dibromoethane, while no activity was observed with the analog 1,2-dichloroethane. Fro
   4199..4215    -  protein_bind   lac operator: The lac repressor binds to the lac operator to inhibit transcription in E. coli. This inhibition can be relieved by adding lactose or isopropyl-β-D-thiogalactopyranoside (IPTG). lac repressor encoded by lacI
   4223..4253    -  promoter       lac promoter: promoter for the E. coli lac operon
   4268..4289    -  protein_bind   CAP binding site: CAP binding activates transcription in the presence of cAMP. E. coli catabolite activator protein
   4302..17      -  CDS            lacI (fragment) (across the origin): lac repressor; lacI; The lac repressor binds to the lac operator to inhibit transcription in E. coli. This inhibition can be relieved by adding lactose or isopropyl-β-D-thiogalactopyranoside (IPTG).
>Addgene plasmid #178163 | KIF5A_Halo_C_allele | addgene full sequence | sequence record 349380 | Addgene NGS Result
GTTTGCGTATTGGGCGCTCTTCCGCTTCCTCGCTCACTGACTCGCTGCGCTCGGTCGTTCGGCTGCGGCG
AGCGGTATCAGCTCACTCAAAGGCGGTAATACGGTTATCCACAGAATCAGGGGATAACGCAGGAAAGAAC
ATGTGAGCAAAAGGCCAGCAAAAGGCCAGGAACCGTAAAAAGGCCGCGTTGCTGGCGTTTTTCCATAGGC
TCCGCCCCCCTGACGAGCATCACAAAAATCGACGCTCAAGTCAGAGGTGGCGAAACCCGACAGGACTATA
AAGATACCAGGCGTTTCCCCCTGGAAGCTCCCTCGTGCGCTCTCCTGTTCCGACCCTGCCGCTTACCGGA
TACCTGTCCGCCTTTCTCCCTTCGGGAAGCGTGGCGCTTTCTCATAGCTCACGCTGTAGGTATCTCAGTT
CGGTGTAGGTCGTTCGCTCCAAGCTGGGCTGTGTGCACGAACCCCCCGTTCAGCCCGACCGCTGCGCCTT
ATCCGGTAACTATCGTCTTGAGTCCAACCCGGTAAGACACGACTTATCGCCACTGGCAGCAGCCACTGGT
AACAGGATTAGCAGAGCGAGGTATGTAGGCGGTGCTACAGAGTTCTTGAAGTGGTGGCCTAACTACGGCT
ACACTAGAAGAACAGTATTTGGTATCTGCGCTCTGCTGAAGCCAGTTACCTTCGGAAAAAGAGTTGGTAG
CTCTTGATCCGGCAAACAAACCACCGCTGGTAGCGGTGGTTTTTTTGTTTGCAAGCAGCAGATTACGCGC
AGAAAAAAAGGATCTCAAGAAGATCCTTTGATCTTTTCTACGGGGTCTGACGCTCAGTGGAACGAAAACT
CACGTTAAGGGATTTTGGTCATGAGATTATCAAAAAGGATCTTCACCTAGATCCTTTTAAATTAAAAATG
AAGTTTTAAATCAATCTAAAGTATATATGAGTAAACTTGGTCTGACAGTTACCAATGCTTAATCAGTGAG
GCACCTATCTCAGCGATCTGTCTATTTCGTTCATCCATAGTTGCCTGACTCCCCGTCGTGTAGATAACTA
CGATACGGGAGGGCTTACCATCTGGCCCCAGTGCTGCAATGATACCGCGAGATCCACGCTCACCGGCTCC
AGATTTATCAGCAATAAACCAGCCAGCCGGAAGGGCCGAGCGCAGAAGTGGTCCTGCAACTTTATCCGCC
TCCATCCAGTCTATTAATTGTTGCCGGGAAGCTAGAGTAAGTAGTTCGCCAGTTAATAGTTTGCGCAACG
TTGTTGCCATTGCTACAGGCATCGTGGTGTCACGCTCGTCGTTTGGTATGGCTTCATTCAGCTCCGGTTC
CCAACGATCAAGGCGAGTTACATGATCCCCCATGTTGTGCAAAAAAGCGGTTAGCTCCTTCGGTCCTCCG
ATCGTTGTCAGAAGTAAGTTGGCCGCAGTGTTATCACTCATGGTTATGGCAGCACTGCATAATTCTCTTA
CTGTCATGCCATCCGTAAGATGCTTTTCTGTGACTGGTGAGTACTCAACCAAGTCATTCTGAGAATAGTG
TATGCGGCGACCGAGTTGCTCTTGCCCGGCGTCAATACGGGATAATACCGCGCCACATAGCAGAACTTTA
AAAGTGCTCATCATTGGAAAACGTTCTTCGGGGCGAAAACTCTCAAGGATCTTACCGCTGTTGAGATCCA
GTTCGATGTAACCCACTCGTGCACCCAACTGATCTTCAGCATCTTTTACTTTCACCAGCGTTTCTGGGTG
AGCAAAAACAGGAAGGCAAAATGCCGCAAAAAAGGGAATAAGGGCGACACGGAAATGTTGAATACTCATA
CTCTTCCTTTTTCAATATTATTGAAGCATTTATCAGGGTTATTGTCTCATGAGCGGATACATATTTGAAT
GTATTTAGAAAAATAAACAAATAGGGGTTCCGCGCACATTTCCCCGAAAAGTGCCACCTGACGTCTAAGA
AACCATTATTATCATGACATTAACCTATAAAAATAGGCGTATCACGAGGCCCTTTCGTCTCGCGCGTTTC
GGTGATGACGGTGAAAACCTCTGACACATGCAGCTCCCGGAGACGGTCACAGCTTGTCTGTAAGCGGATG
CCGGGAGCAGACAAGCCCGTCAGGGCGCGTCAGCGGGTGTTGGCGGGTGTCGGGGCTGGCTTAACTATGC
GGCATCAGAGCAGATTGTACTGAGAGTGCACCATATGCGGTGTGAAATACCGCACAGATGCGTAAGGAGA
AAATACCGCATCAGGCGCCATTCGCCATTCAGGCTGCGCAACTGTTGGGAAGGGCGATCGGTGCGGGCCT
CTTCGCTATTACGCCAGCTGGCGAAAGGGGGATGTGCTGCAAGGCGATTAAGTTGGGTAACGCCAGGGTT
TTCCCAGTCACGACGTTGTAAAACGACGGCCAGTGAATTCGAGATCCAGTCATTCCCCTGCCTCAGTGCA
GAATATCTCCCCTCCTCCAATCCCATCTGTGGCTTCTCCCTATTCCAGTGATAAGGTCTGGACGAAAACA
ACGTGGGCATCTGACGACTGGGTTTCTCTCCTACCTTTGGAAGCCTTGTGACATTGGACAAGTCATTTAC
ATCCCTCTGGCCTTGAGTTTCCCTGTATTCCTGTAAAACACAAATAGTCCCTGCCGTTTGTGATCTCACA
GGGACACTCTCAGAGCAGAGTAACCATGATGACAGGAATACTTTAATTTCTATGGAGCTGATCATGGTGG
GTCTCTTCCTCCAGGAGTGACCTGCCGTGTGGCTATGAGGCTGAGGACCAGGCCAAGCTTTTCCCTCTCC
ACCAAGAGACAGCAGCCAGCGGTGGAGGAGGTTCTGGAGGCGGTGGAAGTGGTGGCGGAGGTAGCGCCGA
GATCGGCACCGGCTTTCCCTTCGATCCTCACTACGTGGAAGTGCTGGGCGAGAGAATGCACTATGTGGAC
GTGGGCCCCAGAGATGGAACCCCTGTGCTGTTTCTGCACGGCAACCCTACCAGCAGCTACGTGTGGCGGA
ACATCATCCCTCACGTGGCCCCTACACACAGATGTATCGCCCCTGACCTGATCGGCATGGGCAAGAGCGA
TAAGCCCGACCTGGGCTACTTCTTCGACGACCACGTGCGGTTCATGGACGCCTTTATTGAGGCCCTCGGC
CTGGAAGAGGTGGTGCTGGTTATTCACGATTGGGGCAGCGCCCTGGGATTCCACTGGGCCAAGAGAAACC
CCGAGAGAGTGAAGGGAATCGCCTTCATGGAATTCATCAGGCCCATTCCTACCTGGGACGAGTGGCCTGA
GTTCGCCAGAGAGACATTCCAGGCCTTCAGAACCACCGACGTGGGCAGAAAGCTGATCATCGACCAGAAC
GTGTTCATCGAGGGCACCCTGCCTATGGGAGTCGTCAGACCACTGACCGAGGTGGAAATGGACCACTACA
GAGAGCCCTTTCTGAACCCCGTGGACCGGGAACCTCTTTGGAGATTCCCCAACGAGCTGCCCATTGCCGG
CGAGCCTGCTAATATTGTGGCCCTGGTGGAAGAGTACATGGACTGGCTGCATCAGAGCCCCGTGCCTAAG
CTGCTGTTTTGGGGAACACCCGGCGTGCTGATTCCTCCTGCTGAAGCTGCCAGACTGGCCAAGAGCCTGC
CTAATTGCAAGGCCGTGGATATCGGCCCTGGCCTGAATCTGCTGCAAGAGGACAACCCCGATCTGATCGG
CTCCGAGATTGCCAGATGGCTGAGCACCCTGGAAATCAGCGGATAATCTCCCACACCCACGGCTGCATAC
CTGCACTTTCAGGTAGCGTCAGGCTGCTTCCTCGGACCAGCCTCAGGTTGCTTCCCTTCTTGCTGACAGC
CTCTTTGGTTTTCCTGCTGCTGCTTCTTTTTTTTTTTATCACCTCAAAACTTTAATTATGTAGTTACCCC
TCAACTCCTGCTTTCCCCTGTTGGGGGCTACACCTGTGCTGCCCCATGTAATCTGGACGTTGACCTCCCG
TGCCCCCTTTTGCTTTCCGTTAGGCTACAGTGGTAACCACAGTACTGTCTTTTTGCCACTAGGGGTCACT
GTCACATGTCCAAAGAAGTGAGCTTGGCCGCTGTAGATTAGAACCACAGGGGTGGTAGACTGCAGATCTA
TCAGGAGACCCTAGGGGGCCATCTCAAAGCTTGGCGTAATCATGGTCATAGCTGTTTCCTGTGTGAAATT
GTTATCCGCTCACAATTCCACACAACATACGAGCCGGAAGCATAAAGTGTAAAGCCTGGGGTGCCTAATG
AGTGAGCTAACTCACATTAATTGCGTTGCGCTCACTGCCCGCTTTCCAGTCGGGAAACCTGTCGTGCCAG
CTGCATTAATGAATCGGCCAACGCGCGGGGAGAGGCG
