>Addgene plasmid #178163 | KIF5A_Halo_C_allele | depositor partial sequence | sequence record 345800 | insert
GAGATCCAGTCATTCCCCTGCCTCAGTGCAGAATATCTCCCCTCCTCCAATCCCATCTGTGGCTTCTCCC
TATTCCAGTGATAAGGTCTGGACGAAAACAACGTGGGCATCTGACGACTGGGTTTCTCTCCTACCTTTGG
AAGCCTTGTGACATTGGACAAGTCATTTACATCCCTCTGGCCTTGAGTTTCCCTGTATTCCTGTAAAACA
CAAATAGTCCCTGCCGTTTGTGATCTCACAGGGACACTCTCAGAGCAGAGTAACCATGATGACAGGAATA
CTTTAATTTCTATGGAGCTGATCATGGTGGGTCTCTTCCTCCAGGAGTGACCTGCCGTGTGGCTATGAGG
CTGAGGACCAGGCCAAGCTTTTCCCTCTCCACCAAGAGACAGCAGCCAGCGGTGGAGGAGGTTCTGGAGG
CGGTGGAAGTGGTGGCGGAGGTAGCGCCGAGATCGGCACCGGCTTTCCCTTCGATCCTCACTACGTGGAA
GTGCTGGGCGAGAGAATGCACTATGTGGACGTGGGCCCCAGAGATGGAACCCCTGTGCTGTTTCTGCACG
GCAACCCTACCAGCAGCTACGTGTGGCGGAACATCATCCCTCACGTGGCCCCTACACACAGATGTATCGC
CCCTGACCTGATCGGCATGGGCAAGAGCGATAAGCCCGACCTGGGCTACTTCTTCGACGACCACGTGCGG
TTCATGGACGCCTTTATTGAGGCCCTCGGCCTGGAAGAGGTGGTGCTGGTTATTCACGATTGGGGCAGCG
CCCTGGGATTCCACTGGGCCAAGAGAAACCCCGAGAGAGTGAAGGGAATCGCCTTCATGGAATTCATCAG
GCCCATTCCTACCTGGGACGAGTGGCCTGAGTTCGCCAGAGAGACATTCCAGGCCTTCAGAACCACCGAC
GTGGGCAGAAAGCTGATCATCGACCAGAACGTGTTCATCGAGGGCACCCTGCCTATGGGAGTCGTCAGAC
CACTGACCGAGGTGGAAATGGACCACTACAGAGAGCCCTTTCTGAACCCCGTGGACCGGGAACCTCTTTG
GAGATTCCCCAACGAGCTGCCCATTGCCGGCGAGCCTGCTAATATTGTGGCCCTGGTGGAAGAGTACATG
GACTGGCTGCATCAGAGCCCCGTGCCTAAGCTGCTGTTTTGGGGAACACCCGGCGTGCTGATTCCTCCTG
CTGAAGCTGCCAGACTGGCCAAGAGCCTGCCTAATTGCAAGGCCGTGGATATCGGCCCTGGCCTGAATCT
GCTGCAAGAGGACAACCCCGATCTGATCGGCTCCGAGATTGCCAGATGGCTGAGCACCCTGGAAATCAGC
GGATAATCTCCCACACCCACGGCTGCATACCTGCACTTTCAGGTAGCGTCAGGCTGCTTCCTCGGACCAG
CCTCAGGTTGCTTCCCTTCTTGCTGACAGCCTCTTTGGTTTTCCTGCTGCTGCTTCTTTTTTTTTTTATC
ACCTCAAAACTTTAATTATGTAGTTACCCCTCAACTCCTGCTTTCCCCTGTTGGGGGCTACACCTGTGCT
GCCCCATGTAATCTGGACGTTGACCTCCCGTGCCCCCTTTTGCTTTCCGTTAGGCTACAGTGGTAACCAC
AGTACTGTCTTTTTGCCACTAGGGGTCACTGTCACATGTCCAAAGAAGTGAGCTTGGCCGCTGTAGATTA
GAACCACAGGGGTGGTAGACTGCAGATCTATCAGGAGACCCTAGGGGGCCATCTCA
